>Addgene plasmid #41578 | FLM-L4132Δ | addgene partial sequence | sequence record 61316 | BGH-rev 5'-TAGAAGGCACAGTCGAGG-3'
ATGGTGATGGTGATGATGACCGGTATGCATATTCAGATCCTCTTCTGAGATGAGTTTTTGTTCGAAGGGC
CCCAGATCCTCTTCTGAGATGAGTTTTTGTTCTCGAGCGGCCGCCCTAAGTGCTGCTGGGGTGGACCTTG
TTCTTGGCCCGAAGGGGTGTCCTGCTGGGGCCAGTGGCCAGGTCCACACCCCGACTGGCCCGGGCAAGGC
GGCTGGGCAGTGCTGGCCGCAGGCCCGGGGATGGGCCACGGGAAGATCCGGCGGGCGCCCGGCTGCTCCT
GCGGCCTTGCAGGCTGTGCAGCTGCTGCTCCAGCTGGTAGACGTCCTCTGTGGCCTGGTTGAGTCGGTCA
AACTGGGTGAGCAGGGCCTCGAACACGGCTTGGAGGCGGGAGGGCTCAGGCTCACACCTTGTCCCCAGCC
GGCCCAGGCTCACGCTCAGCCCATCCAGCTGGCTGGAGGAGGTGGAGGGGTGCGAGGCATCGGAGCCAGC
GCTGGGTGGGGGCACATCCGGGGATACCTTGGAGCCCCTGGAGGAGCGAGAGGGCAGCGGCTCCATCCCT
TCAAAGCGGACTTTGTGGCGGAACTCCTTGACCTTGCTGAGGCCCATCCAGAGGCGCAGCCTGCGCAGGA
ACTCCACCATCTCGTAGTCCTGGGGCTCCCAGGCCGGCCGGTACAGCTCTCCACGCAAGGCGTGGTAGCG
CCAGCGGAGAATAACAGCCCCCAGCCGTAGGGCGCCCCACAGCCGCAGTGCCCAGAGCCCCACACACAGC
AGGGGTGACAAGTGCCAGGACTCACGCGTCCTCGCCAGCACACACGCCACCCCCAGGCCCAGCCCGAGGA
GGAAGGAGATCACCGCCAGGGCCGCAGGGAGGGCAGAGGCTGCTGGCGGGTCAGGGAGGGCAGAGGCTGT
CTGCGGGTCAGGGAGGGCGGA
