[The description below was written by a language model from this plasmid's Addgene catalogue record.]
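Description:
FLM-L4132Δ is a mammalian expression plasmid built on the Invitrogen pcDNA4/TO backbone (about 5.1 kb without insert) and carrying a mutant human PKD1 (polycystin-1) sequence. It is propagated in E. coli under ampicillin selection, and the backbone provides a Zeocin marker for selecting transfected mammalian cells. pcDNA4/TO is generally known as a tetracycline-regulatable vector in which a CMV promoter bearing tet operator sites drives the insert. Expression is therefore constitutive in ordinary cells and inducible in lines that express the Tet repressor. The record itself does not list the promoter or any other features, and no feature table is provided.

The insert is fused at its N-terminus to CD16.7, a chimeric tag conventionally made of the CD16 extracellular domain and the CD7 transmembrane segment. This tag is typically used to anchor a protein fragment to the membrane and give it a detectable extracellular epitope. The mutation field reads "FLM L4132_", which together with the plasmid name indicates a change at leucine 4132 in the C-terminal region of polycystin-1, apparently a deletion. The record does not define "FLM", nor does it state the exact boundaries of the PKD1 sequence or the insert size. It is therefore unclear from these fields alone how much of the protein is encoded.

The associated publication concerns the regulation of STAT activity by polycystin-1. This suggests the construct serves as a mutant variant for comparison with a corresponding wild-type membrane-anchored polycystin-1 construct in mammalian cell signalling studies.
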