Addgene plasmid #41578: FLM-L4132Δ
Depositing lab: Thomas Weimbs. Depositing organization: University of California, Santa Barbara. Publication: Polycystin-1 regulates STAT activity by a dual mechanism. Talbot JJ, Shillingford JM, Vasanth S, Doerr N, Mukherjee S, Kinter MT, Watnick T, Weimbs T. Proc Natl Acad Sci U S A. 2011 May 10;108(19):7985-90. Epub 2011 Apr 25. 10.1073/pnas.1103816108 PubMed 21518865.
Backbone
  Vector backbone: pcDNA4/TO
  Backbone manufacturer: Invitrogen
  Backbone size w/o insert (bp): 5100
  Vector type: Mammalian Expression
  Selectable markers: Zeocin
Growth in bacteria
  Bacterial resistance: Ampicillin, 100 μg/mL
  Growth temperature: 37°C
  Growth strain: DH5alpha
  Copy number: Unknown
Gene/Insert
  Gene/Insert name: PKD1 (alt name: Polycystin-1)
  Species: H. sapiens (human)
  Mutation: FLM L4132_
  Entrez Gene: PKD1 (a.k.a. PBP, PC1, Pc-1, TRPP1)
  Tag / fusion protein: CD16.7 (N terminal on insert)
Terms and licenses: Academic/Nonprofit Terms; Industry Terms: Not Available to Industry
How to cite: FLM-L4132Δ was a gift from Thomas Weimbs (Addgene plasmid # 41578 ; http://n2t.net/addgene:41578 ; RRID:Addgene_41578)
